Addgene plasmid #142767: TFORF1256
Purpose: Lentiviral vector for overexpressing transcription factor ORFs with unique 24-bp barcodes. Barcodes facilitate identification of transcription factors in pooled screens.
Depositing lab: Feng Zhang. Depositing organization: Broad Institute. Publication: A transcription factor atlas of directed differentiation. Joung J, Ma S, Tay T, Geiger-Schuller KR, Kirchgatterer PC, Verdine VK, Guo B, Arias-Garcia MA, Allen WE, Singh A, Kuksenko O, Abudayyeh OO, Gootenberg JS, Fu Z, Macrae RK, Buenrostro JD, Regev A, Zhang F. Cell. 2023 Jan 5;186(1):209-229.e26. doi: 10.1016/j.cell.2022.11.026. PubMed 36608654.
Backbone
  Vector backbone: pLX_TRC317
  Backbone manufacturer: Broad Institute Genetic Perturbation Platform
  Backbone size w/o insert (bp): 8264
  Vector type: Mammalian Expression, Lentiviral
  Selectable markers: Puromycin
Growth in bacteria
  Bacterial resistance: Ampicillin, 100 μg/mL
  Growth temperature: 37°C
  Growth strain: NEB Stable
  Copy number: High Copy
Gene/Insert
  Gene/Insert name: TP53
  Species: H. sapiens (human)
  Insert size (bp): 1142
  Entrez Gene: TP53 (a.k.a. BCC7, BMFS5, LFS1, P53, TRP53)
  Promoter: EF1a
  Cloning method: Unknown
  Sequencing primers: 5′ GGGTGGAGACTGAAGTTAGGCCAG; 3′ CACATAGCGTAAAAGGAGCAACATAG
Terms and licenses: Academic/Nonprofit Terms; Industry Terms: Not Available to Industry
Depositor comments: NM_001126113,ENST00000455263 . The transcription factor ORF portion of this plasmid was synthesized by Genewiz. Please test multiple small colonies in case of plasmid recombination. To make this collection available in a timely manner, a portion of this collection was not fully sequenced by Addgene. If an Addgene verified full plasmid sequence is not available, please contact us prior to placing an order to request the full sequence.
How to cite: TFORF1256 was a gift from Feng Zhang (Addgene plasmid # 142767 ; http://n2t.net/addgene:142767 ; RRID:Addgene_142767)
