[The description below was written by a language model from this plasmid's Addgene catalogue record and pLannotate feature annotations shown in this document.]
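Description:
TFORF1256 is a lentiviral mammalian expression plasmid built on the pLX_TRC317 backbone, one member of a barcoded collection of human transcription factor open reading frames. It carries human TP53, in the isoform given by the depositor's transcript references, as a synthesized insert of about 1.1 kb under the constitutive EF-1α promoter. The annotation matches roughly 1 kb of this region to p53. The remaining insert sequence presumably includes the unique 24-bp barcode mentioned in the catalogue entry, although the barcode is not annotated as a separate feature. A WPRE downstream of the ORF enhances transcript stability and expression.

The viral framework is typical of a third-generation, self-inactivating design. An RSV promoter is fused to a truncated HIV-1 5' LTR and drives genomic RNA production in packaging cells. It is followed by the Ψ packaging signal with a partial gag sequence, the Rev response element for nuclear export, a cPPT/CTS, and a ΔU3 3' LTR that silences LTR promoter activity after integration. Upstream of the EF-1α cassette, an SV40 early promoter drives puromycin N-acetyltransferase, so transduced cells can be selected with puromycin. In bacteria the plasmid is maintained by a high-copy ColE1/pUC origin and ampicillin resistance. An f1 origin and lac/T7/T3 remnants from the cloning backbone are also present. The short U6, small t antigen and lacI matches appear to be residual fragments rather than functional units.

The construct is intended for overexpressing TP53, individually or within pooled transcription factor screens, where sequencing the barcode identifies which ORF each cell received. The depositor notes that the plasmid can recombine during propagation.
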