Features (pLannotate 1.2.2; 31 found; start..end, strand, type, name):
      5..231     +  promoter       RSV promoter: Rous sarcoma virus enhancer/promoter
    232..412     +  LTR            5' LTR (truncated): truncated 5' long terminal repeat (LTR) from HIV-1
    459..584     +  misc_feature   HIV-1 Ψ: packaging signal of human immunodeficiency virus type 1
    568..931     +  CDS            HIV-1 gag (fragment): gag protein from human immunodeficiency virus 1; gag
   1077..1310    +  misc_feature   RRE: The Rev response element (RRE) of HIV-1 allows for Rev-dependent mRNA export from the nucleus to the cytoplasm.
   1687..1713    +  CDS            Rev (fragment): human immunodeficiency virus 1 (HIV-1) Rev protein; rev; enhances nuclear export of unspliced and incompletely spliced viral mRNAs
   1720..1743    +  promoter       SV40 promoter (fragment): SV40 early promoter
   1744..1815    +  promoter       SV40 promoter (fragment): SV40 enhancer and early promoter
   1839..1974    +  rep_origin     SV40 ori: SV40 origin of replication
   2020..2616    +  CDS            PuroR (fragment): puromycin N-acetyltransferase; pac from Streptomyces; confers resistance to puromycin
   2665..2782    +  misc_feature   cPPT/CTS: central polypurine tract and central termination sequence of HIV-1
   2847..2913    +  CDS            small t antigen (fragment): SV40 (simian virus 40) small t antigen
   2920..4098    +  promoter       EF-1α promoter: strong constitutive promoter for human elongation factor EF-1α
   4115..5109    +  CDS            p53 (fragment): human tumor suppressor protein that is often mutated in cancers; Homo sapiens TP53; responds to cellular stresses to regulate the expression of target genes
   5168..5221    +  promoter       U6 promoter (fragment): RNA polymerase III promoter for human U6 snRNA
   5263..5851    +  misc_feature   WPRE: woodchuck hepatitis virus posttranscriptional regulatory element
   5902..5921    +  misc_feature   cPPT/CTS (fragment): central polypurine tract and central termination sequence of HIV-1
   5923..6156    +  LTR            3' LTR (ΔU3): self-inactivating 3' long terminal repeat (LTR) from HIV-1
   6234..6355    +  polyA_signal   SV40 poly(A) signal: SV40 polyadenylation signal
   6395..6530    +  rep_origin     SV40 ori: SV40 origin of replication
   6551..6569    -  promoter       T7 promoter: promoter for bacteriophage T7 RNA polymerase
   6577..6732    +  CDS            lacZα (fragment): LacZα fragment of β-galactosidase; lacZ fragment
   6737..7165    +  rep_origin     f1 ori (sequence partly withheld): f1 bacteriophage origin of replication; arrow indicates direction of (+) strand synthesis
   7218..7322    +  promoter       AmpR promoter: bla
   7323..8183    +  CDS            AmpR: β-lactamase; bla; confers resistance to ampicillin, carbenicillin, and related antibiotics
   8354..8942    +  rep_origin     ori: high-copy-number ColE1/pMB1/pBR322/pUC origin of replication
   9125..9217    +  CDS            lacI (fragment): lac repressor; lacI; The lac repressor binds to the lac operator to inhibit transcription in E. coli. This inhibition can be relieved by adding lactose or isopropyl-β-D-thiogalactopyranoside (IPTG).
   9230..9251    +  protein_bind   CAP binding site: CAP binding activates transcription in the presence of cAMP. E. coli catabolite activator protein
   9266..9296    +  promoter       lac promoter: promoter for the E. coli lac operon
   9304..9320    +  protein_bind   lac operator: The lac repressor binds to the lac operator to inhibit transcription in E. coli. This inhibition can be relieved by adding lactose or isopropyl-β-D-thiogalactopyranoside (IPTG). lac repressor encoded by lacI
   9365..9383    +  promoter       T3 promoter: promoter for bacteriophage T3 RNA polymerase
>Addgene plasmid #142767 | TFORF1256 | addgene full sequence | sequence record 395836 | Addgene NGS Result
TTAATGTAGTCTTATGCAATACTCTTGTAGTCTTGCAACATGGTAACGATGAGTTAGCAACATGCCTTAC
AAGGAGAGAAAAAGCACCGTGCATGCCGATTGGTGGAAGTAAGGTGGTACGATCGTGCCTTATTAGGAAG
GCAACAGACGGGTCTGACATGGATTGGACGAACCACTGAATTGCCGCATTGCAGAGATATTGTATTTAAG
TGCCTAGCTCGATACATAAACGGGTCTCTCTGGTTAGACCAGATCTGAGCCTGGGAGCTCTCTGGCTAAC
TAGGGAACCCACTGCTTAAGCCTCAATAAAGCTTGCCTTGAGTGCTTCAAGTAGTGTGTGCCCGTCTGTT
GTGTGACTCTGGTAACTAGAGATCCCTCAGACCCTTTTAGTCAGTGTGGAAAATCTCTAGCAGTGGCGCC
CGAACAGGGACTTGAAAGCGAAAGGGAAACCAGAGGAGCTCTCTCGACGCAGGACTCGGCTTGCTGAAGC
GCGCACGGCAAGAGGCGAGGGGCGGCGACTGGTGAGTACGCCAAAAATTTTGACTAGCGGAGGCTAGAAG
GAGAGAGATGGGTGCGAGAGCGTCAGTATTAAGCGGGGGAGAATTAGATCGCGATGGGAAAAAATTCGGT
TAAGGCCAGGGGGAAAGAAAAAATATAAATTAAAACATATAGTATGGGCAAGCAGGGAGCTAGAACGATT
CGCAGTTAATCCTGGCCTGTTAGAAACATCAGAAGGCTGTAGACAAATACTGGGACAGCTACAACCATCC
CTTCAGACAGGATCAGAAGAACTTAGATCATTATATAATACAGTAGCAACCCTCTATTGTGTGCATCAAA
GGATAGAGATAAAAGACACCAAGGAAGCTTTAGACAAGATAGAGGAAGAGCAAAACAAAAGTAAGACCAC
CGCACAGCAAGCGGCCGCTGATCTTCAGACCTGGAGGAGGAGATATGAGGGACAATTGGAGAAGTGAATT
ATATAAATATAAAGTAGTAAAAATTGAACCATTAGGAGTAGCACCCACCAAGGCAAAGAGAAGAGTGGTG
CAGAGAGAAAAAAGAGCAGTGGGAATAGGAGCTTTGTTCCTTGGGTTCTTGGGAGCAGCAGGAAGCACTA
TGGGCGCAGCGTCAATGACGCTGACGGTACAGGCCAGACAATTATTGTCTGGTATAGTGCAGCAGCAGAA
CAATTTGCTGAGGGCTATTGAGGCGCAACAGCATCTGTTGCAACTCACAGTCTGGGGCATCAAGCAGCTC
CAGGCAAGAATCCTGGCTGTGGAAAGATACCTAAAGGATCAACAGCTCCTGGGGATTTGGGGTTGCTCTG
GAAAACTCATTTGCACCACTGCTGTGCCTTGGAATGCTAGTTGGAGTAATAAATCTCTGGAACAGATTTG
GAATCACACGACCTGGATGGAGTGGGACAGAGAAATTAACAATTACACAAGCTTAATACACTCCTTAATT
GAAGAATCGCAAAACCAGCAAGAAAAGAATGAACAAGAATTATTGGAATTAGATAAATGGGCAAGTTTGT
GGAATTGGTTTAACATAACAAATTGGCTGTGGTATATAAAATTATTCATAATGATAGTAGGAGGCTTGGT
AGGTTTAAGAATAGTTTTTGCTGTACTTTCTATAGTGAATAGAGTTAGGCAGGGATATTCACCATTATCG
TTTCAGACCCACCTCCCAACCCCGAGGGGACCCATGCATTGCATCTCAATTAGTCAGCAACCAGGTGTGG
AAAGTCCCCAGGCTCCCCAGCAGGCAGAAGTATGCAAAGCATGCGTCTCAATTAGTCAGCAACCATAGTC
CCGCCCCTAACTCCGCCCATCCCGCCCCTAACTCCGCCCAGTTCCGCCCATTCTCCGCCCCATGGCTGAC
TAATTTTTTTTATTTATGCAGAGGCCGAGGCCGCCTCGGCCTCTGAGCTATTCCAGAAGTAGTGAGGAGG
CTTTTTTGGAGGCCTAGGCTTTTGCAAAAAGCTTTCTAGAGGTACCACCGGAGCTTACCATGACCGAGTA
CAAGCCCACGGTGCGCCTCGCCACCCGCGACGACGTCCCCAGGGCCGTACGCACCCTCGCCGCCGCGTTC
GCCGACTACCCCGCCACGCGCCACACCGTCGATCCGGACCGCCACATCGAGCGGGTCACCGAGCTGCAAG
AACTCTTCCTCACGCGCGTCGGGCTCGACATCGGCAAGGTGTGGGTCGCGGACGACGGCGCCGCCGTGGC
GGTCTGGACCACGCCGGAGAGCGTCGAAGCGGGGGCGGTGTTCGCCGAGATCGGCCCGCGCATGGCCGAG
TTGAGCGGTTCCCGGCTGGCCGCGCAGCAACAGATGGAAGGCCTCCTGGCGCCGCACCGGCCCAAGGAGC
CCGCGTGGTTCCTGGCCACCGTCGGCGTCTCGCCCGACCACCAGGGCAAGGGTCTGGGCAGCGCCGTCGT
GCTCCCCGGAGTGGAGGCGGCCGAGCGCGCCGGGGTGCCCGCCTTCCTGGAGACCTCCGCGCCCCGCAAC
CTCCCCTTCTACGAGCGGCTCGGCTTCACCGTCACCGCCGACGTCGAGGTGCCCGAAGGACCGCGCACCT
GGTGCATGACCCGCAAGCCCGGTGCCAGTTAACGAATTCTAGATCTTGAGACAAATGGCAGTATTCATCC
ACAATTTTAAAAGAAAAGGGGGGATTGGGGGGTACAGTGCAGGGGAAAGAATAGTAGACATAATAGCAAC
AGACATACAAACTAAAGAATTACAAAAACAAATTACAAAAATTCAAAATTTTCGGGTTTATTACAGGGAC
AGCAGAGATCCACTTTGGCGCCGGCTCGAGGCCTGCAGGTGCAAAGATGGATAAAGTTTTAAACAGAGAG
GAATCTTTGCAGCTAATGGACCTTCTAGGTCTTGAAAGGAGTGGGAATTGGCTCCGGTGCCCGTCAGTGG
GCAGAGCGCACATCGCCCACAGTCCCCGAGAAGTTGGGGGGAGGGGTCGGCAATTGAACCGGTGCCTAGA
GAAGGTGGCGCGGGGTAAACTGGGAAAGTGATGTCGTGTACTGGCTCCGCCTTTTTCCCGAGGGTGGGGG
AGAACCGTATATAAGTGCAGTAGTCGCCGTGAACGTTCTTTTTCGCAACGGGTTTGCCGCCAGAACACAG
GTAAGTGCCGTGTGTGGTTCCCGCGGGCCTGGCCTCTTTACGGGTTATGGCCCTTGCGTGCCTTGAATTA
CTTCCACCTGGCTGCAGTACGTGATTCTTGATCCCGAGCTTCGGGTTGGAAGTGGGTGGGAGAGTTCGAG
GCCTTGCGCTTAAGGAGCCCCTTCGCCTCGTGCTTGAGTTGAGGCCTGGCCTGGGCGCTGGGGCCGCCGC
GTGCGAATCTGGTGGCACCTTCGCGCCTGTCTCGCTGCTTTCGATAAGTCTCTAGCCATTTAAAATTTTT
GATGACCTGCTGCGACGCTTTTTTTCTGGCAAGATAGTCTTGTAAATGCGGGCCAAGATCTGCACACTGG
TATTTCGGTTTTTGGGGCCGCGGGCGGCGACGGGGCCCGTGCGTCCCAGCGCACATGTTCGGCGAGGCGG
GGCCTGCGAGCGCGGCCACCGAGAATCGGACGGGGGTAGTCTCAAGCTGGCCGGCCTGCTCTGGTGCCTG
GCCTCGCGCCGCCGTGTATCGCCCCGCCCTGGGCGGCAAGGCTGGCCCGGTCGGCACCAGTTGCGTGAGC
GGAAAGATGGCCGCTTCCCGGCCCTGCTGCAGGGAGCTCAAAATGGAGGACGCGGCGCTCGGGAGAGCGG
GCGGGTGAGTCACCCACACAAAGGAAAAGGGCCTTTCCGTCCTCAGCCGTCGCTTCATGTGACTCCACGG
AGTACCGGGCGCCGTCCAGGCACCTCGATTAGTTCTCGAGCTTTTGGAGTACGTCGTCTTTAGGTTGGGG
GGAGGGGTTTTATGCGATGGAGTTTCCCCACACTGAGTGGGTGGAGACTGAAGTTAGGCCAGCTTGGCAC
TTGATGTAATTCTCCTTGGAATTTGCCCTTTTTGAGTTTGGATCTTGGTTCATTCTCAAGCCTCAGACAG
TGGTTCAAAGTTTTTTTCTTCCATTTCAGGTGTCGTGAGGCTAGCACCGCCACCATGGAGGAGCCGCAGT
CAGATCCTAGCGTCGAGCCCCCTCTGAGTCAGGAAACATTTTCAGACCTATGGAAACTACTTCCTGAAAA
CAACGTTCTGTCCCCCTTGCCGTCCCAAGCAATGGATGATTTGATGCTGTCCCCGGACGATATTGAACAA
TGGTTCACTGAAGACCCAGGTCCAGATGAAGCTCCCAGAATGCCAGAGGCTGCTCCCCCCGTGGCCCCTG
CACCAGCAGCTCCTACACCGGCGGCCCCTGCACCAGCCCCCTCCTGGCCCCTGTCATCTTCTGTCCCTTC
CCAGAAAACCTACCAGGGCAGCTACGGTTTCCGTCTGGGCTTCTTGCATTCTGGGACAGCCAAGTCTGTG
ACTTGCACGTACTCCCCTGCCCTCAACAAGATGTTTTGCCAACTGGCCAAGACCTGCCCTGTGCAGCTGT
GGGTTGATTCCACACCCCCGCCCGGCACCCGCGTCCGCGCCATGGCCATCTACAAGCAGTCACAGCACAT
GACGGAGGTTGTGAGGCGCTGCCCCCACCATGAGCGCTGCTCAGATAGCGATGGTCTGGCCCCTCCTCAG
CATCTTATCCGAGTGGAAGGAAATTTGCGTGTGGAGTATTTGGATGACAGAAACACTTTTCGACATAGTG
TGGTGGTGCCCTATGAGCCGCCTGAGGTTGGCTCTGACTGTACCACCATCCACTACAACTACATGTGTAA
CAGTTCCTGCATGGGCGGCATGAACCGGAGGCCCATCCTCACCATCATCACACTGGAAGACTCCAGTGGT
AATCTACTGGGACGGAACAGCTTTGAGGTGCGTGTTTGTGCCTGTCCTGGGAGAGACCGGCGCACAGAGG
AAGAGAATCTCCGCAAGAAAGGGGAGCCTCACCACGAGCTGCCCCCAGGGAGCACTAAGCGAGCACTGCC
CAACAACACCAGCTCCTCTCCCCAGCCAAAGAAGAAACCACTGGATGGAGAATATTTCACCCTTCAGATG
CTACTTGACTTACGATGGTGTTACTTCCTGATAAACTCGTCGTAGTAATGAACTAGTCCGTAACTTGAAA
GTATTTCGATTTCTTGGCTTTATATATCTTGTGGAAAGGACGATGCAGTGTATAGGTTTGAGGACAAACG
CGTTAAGTCGACAATCAACCTCTGGATTACAAAATTTGTGAAAGATTGACTGGTATTCTTAACTATGTTG
CTCCTTTTACGCTATGTGGATACGCTGCTTTAATGCCTTTGTATCATGCTATTGCTTCCCGTATGGCTTT
CATTTTCTCCTCCTTGTATAAATCCTGGTTGCTGTCTCTTTATGAGGAGTTGTGGCCCGTTGTCAGGCAA
CGTGGCGTGGTGTGCACTGTGTTTGCTGACGCAACCCCCACTGGTTGGGGCATTGCCACCACCTGTCAGC
TCCTTTCCGGGACTTTCGCTTTCCCCCTCCCTATTGCCACGGCGGAACTCATCGCCGCCTGCCTTGCCCG
CTGCTGGACAGGGGCTCGGCTGTTGGGCACTGACAATTCCGTGGTGTTGTCGGGGAAATCATCGTCCTTT
CCTTGGCTGCTCGCCTGTGTTGCCACCTGGATTCTGCGCGGGACGTCCTTCTGCTACGTCCCTTCGGCCC
TCAATCCAGCGGACCTTCCTTCCCGCGGCCTGCTGCCGGCTCTGCGGCCTCTTCCGCGTCTTCGCCTTCG
CCCTCAGACGAGTCGGATCTCCCTTTGGGCCGCCTCCCCGCGTCGACTTTAAGACCAATGACTTACAAGG
CAGCTGTAGATCTTAGCCACTTTTTAAAAGAAAAGGGGGGACTGGAAGGGCTAATTCACTCCCAACGAAG
ACAAGATCTGCTTTTTGCTTGTACTGGGTCTCTCTGGTTAGACCAGATCTGAGCCTGGGAGCTCTCTGGC
TAACTAGGGAACCCACTGCTTAAGCCTCAATAAAGCTTGCCTTGAGTGCTTCAAGTAGTGTGTGCCCGTC
TGTTGTGTGACTCTGGTAACTAGAGATCCCTCAGACCCTTTTAGTCAGTGTGGAAAATCTCTAGCAGTAC
GTATAGTAGTTCATGTCATCTTATTATTCAGTATTTATAACTTGCAAAGAAATGAATATCAGAGAGTGAG
AGGAACTTGTTTATTGCAGCTTATAATGGTTACAAATAAAGCAATAGCATCACAAATTTCACAAATAAAG
CATTTTTTTCACTGCATTCTAGTTGTGGTTTGTCCAAACTCATCAATGTATCTTATCATGTCTGGCTCTA
GCTATCCCGCCCCTAACTCCGCCCATCCCGCCCCTAACTCCGCCCAGTTCCGCCCATTCTCCGCCCCATG
GCTGACTAATTTTTTTTATTTATGCAGAGGCCGAGGCCGCCTCGGCCTCTGAGCTATTCCAGAAGTAGTG
AGGAGGCTTTTTTGGAGGCCTAGGGACGTACCCAATTCGCCCTATAGTGAGTCGTATTACGCGCGCTCAC
TGGCCGTCGTTTTACAACGTCGTGACTGGGAAAACCCTGGCGTTACCCAACTTAATCGCCTTGCAGCACA
TCCCCCTTTCGCCAGCTGGCGTAATAGCGAAGAGGCCCGCACCGATCGCCCTTCCCAACAGTTGCGCAGC
CTGAATGGCGAATGGG
[124 nt withheld, positions 6737-6860]
C
[91 nt withheld, positions 6862-6952]
A
[49 nt withheld, positions 6954-7002]
CCTTTGACGTTGGAGTCCACGTTCTTT
[37 nt withheld, positions 7030-7066]
ACCCTATCTCGGTCTATTCTTTTGATTTATAAGGGATTTTGCCGATTTCGGCCTATTGGTTAAAAAATGA
GCTGATTTAACAAAAATTTAACGCGAATTTTAACAAAATATTAACGCTTACAATTTAGGTGGCACTTTTC
GGGGAAATGTGCGCGGAACCCCTATTTGTTTATTTTTCTAAATACATTCAAATATGTATCCGCTCATGAG
ACAATAACCCTGATAAATGCTTCAATAATATTGAAAAAGGAAGAGTATGAGTATTCAACATTTCCGTGTC
GCCCTTATTCCCTTTTTTGCGGCATTTTGCCTTCCTGTTTTTGCTCACCCAGAAACGCTGGTGAAAGTAA
AAGATGCTGAAGATCAGTTGGGTGCACGAGTGGGTTACATCGAACTGGATCTCAACAGCGGTAAGATCCT
TGAGAGTTTTCGCCCCGAAGAACGTTTTCCAATGATGAGCACTTTTAAAGTTCTGCTATGTGGCGCGGTA
TTATCCCGTATTGACGCCGGGCAAGAGCAACTCGGTCGCCGCATACACTATTCTCAGAATGACTTGGTTG
AGTACTCACCAGTCACAGAAAAGCATCTTACGGATGGCATGACAGTAAGAGAATTATGCAGTGCTGCCAT
AACCATGAGTGATAACACTGCGGCCAACTTACTTCTGACAACGATCGGAGGACCGAAGGAGCTAACCGCT
TTTTTGCACAACATGGGGGATCATGTAACTCGCCTTGATCGTTGGGAACCGGAGCTGAATGAAGCCATAC
CAAACGACGAGCGTGACACCACGATGCCTGTAGCAATGGCAACAACGTTGCGCAAACTATTAACTGGCGA
ACTACTTACTCTAGCTTCCCGGCAACAATTAATAGACTGGATGGAGGCGGATAAAGTTGCAGGACCACTT
CTGCGCTCGGCCCTTCCGGCTGGCTGGTTTATTGCTGATAAATCTGGAGCCGGTGAGCGTGGGTCTCGCG
GTATCATTGCAGCACTGGGGCCAGATGGTAAGCCCTCCCGTATCGTAGTTATCTACACGACGGGGAGTCA
GGCAACTATGGATGAACGAAATAGACAGATCGCTGAGATAGGTGCCTCACTGATTAAGCATTGGTAACTG
TCAGACCAAGTTTACTCATATATACTTTAGATTGATTTAAAACTTCATTTTTAATTTAAAAGGATCTAGG
TGAAGATCCTTTTTGATAATCTCATGACCAAAATCCCTTAACGTGAGTTTTCGTTCCACTGAGCGTCAGA
CCCCGTAGAAAAGATCAAAGGATCTTCTTGAGATCCTTTTTTTCTGCGCGTAATCTGCTGCTTGCAAACA
AAAAAACCACCGCTACCAGCGGTGGTTTGTTTGCCGGATCAAGAGCTACCAACTCTTTTTCCGAAGGTAA
CTGGCTTCAGCAGAGCGCAGATACCAAATACTGTTCTTCTAGTGTAGCCGTAGTTAGGCCACCACTTCAA
GAACTCTGTAGCACCGCCTACATACCTCGCTCTGCTAATCCTGTTACCAGTGGCTGCTGCCAGTGGCGAT
AAGTCGTGTCTTACCGGGTTGGACTCAAGACGATAGTTACCGGATAAGGCGCAGCGGTCGGGCTGAACGG
GGGGTTCGTGCACACAGCCCAGCTTGGAGCGAACGACCTACACCGAACTGAGATACCTACAGCGTGAGCT
ATGAGAAAGCGCCACGCTTCCCGAAGGGAGAAAGGCGGACAGGTATCCGGTAAGCGGCAGGGTCGGAACA
GGAGAGCGCACGAGGGAGCTTCCAGGGGGAAACGCCTGGTATCTTTATAGTCCTGTCGGGTTTCGCCACC
TCTGACTTGAGCGTCGATTTTTGTGATGCTCGTCAGGGGGGCGGAGCCTATGGAAAAACGCCAGCAACGC
GGCCTTTTTACGGTTCCTGGCCTTTTGCTGGCCTTTTGCTCACATGTTCTTTCCTGCGTTATCCCCTGAT
TCTGTGGATAACCGTATTACCGCCTTTGAGTGAGCTGATACCGCTCGCCGCAGCCGAACGACCGAGCGCA
GCGAGTCAGTGAGCGAGGAAGCGGAAGAGCGCCCAATACGCAAACCGCCTCTCCCCGCGCGTTGGCCGAT
TCATTAATGCAGCTGGCACGACAGGTTTCCCGACTGGAAAGCGGGCAGTGAGCGCAACGCAATTAATGTG
AGTTAGCTCACTCATTAGGCACCCCAGGCTTTACACTTTATGCTTCCGGCTCGTATGTTGTGTGGAATTG
TGAGCGGATAACAATTTCACACAGGAAACAGCTATGACCATGATTACGCCAAGCGCGCAATTAACCCTCA
CTAAAGGGAACAAAAGCTGGAGCTGCAAGC
