>Addgene plasmid #142767 | TFORF1256 | depositor partial sequence | sequence record 280439 | Insert
ACCGCCACCATGGAGGAGCCGCAGTCAGATCCTAGCGTCGAGCCCCCTCTGAGTCAGGAAACATTTTCAG
ACCTATGGAAACTACTTCCTGAAAACAACGTTCTGTCCCCCTTGCCGTCCCAAGCAATGGATGATTTGAT
GCTGTCCCCGGACGATATTGAACAATGGTTCACTGAAGACCCAGGTCCAGATGAAGCTCCCAGAATGCCA
GAGGCTGCTCCCCCCGTGGCCCCTGCACCAGCAGCTCCTACACCGGCGGCCCCTGCACCAGCCCCCTCCT
GGCCCCTGTCATCTTCTGTCCCTTCCCAGAAAACCTACCAGGGCAGCTACGGTTTCCGTCTGGGCTTCTT
GCATTCTGGGACAGCCAAGTCTGTGACTTGCACGTACTCCCCTGCCCTCAACAAGATGTTTTGCCAACTG
GCCAAGACCTGCCCTGTGCAGCTGTGGGTTGATTCCACACCCCCGCCCGGCACCCGCGTCCGCGCCATGG
CCATCTACAAGCAGTCACAGCACATGACGGAGGTTGTGAGGCGCTGCCCCCACCATGAGCGCTGCTCAGA
TAGCGATGGTCTGGCCCCTCCTCAGCATCTTATCCGAGTGGAAGGAAATTTGCGTGTGGAGTATTTGGAT
GACAGAAACACTTTTCGACATAGTGTGGTGGTGCCCTATGAGCCGCCTGAGGTTGGCTCTGACTGTACCA
CCATCCACTACAACTACATGTGTAACAGTTCCTGCATGGGCGGCATGAACCGGAGGCCCATCCTCACCAT
CATCACACTGGAAGACTCCAGTGGTAATCTACTGGGACGGAACAGCTTTGAGGTGCGTGTTTGTGCCTGT
CCTGGGAGAGACCGGCGCACAGAGGAAGAGAATCTCCGCAAGAAAGGGGAGCCTCACCACGAGCTGCCCC
CAGGGAGCACTAAGCGAGCACTGCCCAACAACACCAGCTCCTCTCCCCAGCCAAAGAAGAAACCACTGGA
TGGAGAATATTTCACCCTTCAGATGCTACTTGACTTACGATGGTGTTACTTCCTGATAAACTCGTCGTAG
TAATGAACTAGTCCGTAACTTGAAAGTATTTCGATTTCTTGGCTTTATATATCTTGTGGAAAGGACGATG
CAGTGTATAGGTTTGAGGACAA
