>Addgene plasmid #142767 | TFORF1256 | depositor partial sequence | sequence record 280440 | Barcode
TGCAGTGTATAGGTTTGAGGACAA
